Addgene plasmid #155165: pBICI_strong
Purpose: BaSP and CuCBP co-expression: strong RBS controls BaSP expression
Depositing lab: Bernd Nidetzky. Depositing organization: Austrian Centre of Industrial Biotechnology. Publication: Plasmid Design for Tunable Two-Enzyme Co-Expression Promotes Whole-Cell Production of Cellobiose. Schwaiger KN, Voit A, Dobiasova H, Luley C, Wiltschi B, Nidetzky B. Biotechnol J. 2020 Jul 15:e2000063. doi: 10.1002/biot.202000063. PubMed 32668097.
Backbone
  Vector backbone: self assembled
  Backbone size w/o insert (bp): 3060
  Total vector size (bp): 7097
  Vector type: Bacterial Expression, Synthetic Biology
Growth in bacteria
  Bacterial resistance: Ampicillin, 100 μg/mL
  Growth temperature: 37°C
  Growth strain: DH5alpha
  Growth instructions: Use E. coli BL21(DE3) for expression and grow at room temperature.
  Copy number: High Copy
Gene/Insert 1
  Gene/Insert name: Sucrose Phosphorylase from Bifidobacterium adolescentis (alt name: BaSP)
  Species: Bifidobacterium adolescentis
  Insert size (bp): 1515
  GenBank ID: AF543301.1
  Entrez Gene: BAD_RS00415 (a.k.a. BAD_RS00415, BAD_0078)
  Tag / fusion protein: Strep - Tag II (N terminal on backbone)
Gene/Insert 2
  Gene/Insert name: Cellobiose phosphorylase from Cellulomonas uda (alt name: CuCBP)
  Species: Cellulomonas uda
  Insert size (bp): 2466
  GenBank ID: AAQ20920.1
  Tag / fusion protein: His Tag (N terminal on backbone)
Terms and licenses: Academic/Nonprofit Terms; Industry Terms: Not Available to Industry
How to cite: pBICI_strong was a gift from Bernd Nidetzky (Addgene plasmid # 155165 ; http://n2t.net/addgene:155165 ; RRID:Addgene_155165)
