[The description below was written by a language model from this plasmid's Addgene catalogue record and pLannotate feature annotations shown in this document.]
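Description:
pBICI_strong is a self-assembled, high-copy bacterial expression plasmid of about 7.1 kb, built for co-expressing two phosphorylases in E. coli. It replicates from a ColE1/pUC-type origin and is selected with ampicillin through the β-lactamase gene. It also carries its own lacI repressor gene under the up-mutated lacIq promoter. The plasmid is propagated in a cloning strain, and a T7 RNA polymerase-supplying host such as BL21(DE3) is indicated for expression.

The payload is a bicistronic operon driven by a single T7 promoter with an adjacent lac operator, so transcription is held off by LacI and induced with IPTG or lactose. The first cistron follows a T7 gene 10 ribosome binding site and encodes N-terminally His-tagged cellobiose phosphorylase from Cellulomonas uda (CuCBP). The automated annotation labels this reading frame by similarity to a Thermotoga neapolitana homologue, but the catalogue identifies the C. uda enzyme. The second cistron encodes sucrose phosphorylase from Bifidobacterium adolescentis (BaSP) with an N-terminal Strep-Tag II. Its translation is governed by a separate intercistronic RBS, described in the record as the "strong" variant, although this element is not annotated in the feature table. A T7 terminator, annotated on the reverse strand, and a lambda t0 terminator lie downstream of the operon.

The name and stated purpose suggest the plasmid belongs to a set in which BaSP RBS strength is varied to tune the ratio of the two enzymes. The associated work applies this tunable co-expression to whole-cell production of cellobiose. In that scheme, sucrose phosphorylase would generate glucose 1-phosphate from sucrose, and cellobiose phosphorylase would couple it to glucose. The two distinct affinity tags allow each enzyme to be detected or purified independently.
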