Features (pLannotate 1.2.2; 14 found; start..end, strand, type, name):
     10..28      +  promoter       T7 promoter: promoter for bacteriophage T7 RNA polymerase
     29..53      +  protein_bind   lac operator: The lac repressor binds to the lac operator to inhibit transcription in E. coli. This inhibition can be relieved by adding lactose or isopropyl-β-D-thiogalactopyranoside (IPTG). lac repressor encoded by lacI
     69..89      +  RBS            RBS: efficient ribosome binding site from bacteriophage T7 gene 10 (Olins and Rangwala, 1989)
    109..126     +  CDS            7xHis (fragment): 6xHis affinity tag
    136..2592    +  CDS            cbpA: CBPA_THENN - Experimental evidence at protein level: Swiss-Prot protein existence level 1. Catalyzes the phosphorolysis of cellobiose, yielding glucose 1-phosphate and glucose. Is inactive against cellotriose and the disaccharides lactose, chitobiose and xylobiose. May be the primary enzyme for processing cellobiose in T.neapolitana. From Thermotoga neapolitana (strain ATCC 49049 / DSM 4359 / NBRC 107923 / NS-E).
   2635..2658    +  CDS            Strep-Tag II: peptide that binds Strep-Tactin®, an engineered form of streptavidin
   2665..4176    +  CDS            sucP (sequence withheld): SUCP_BIFAA - Also known as spl From Bifidobacterium adolescentis (strain ATCC 15703 / DSM 20083 / NCTC 11814 / E194a).
   4186..4233    -  terminator     T7 terminator: transcription terminator for bacteriophage T7 RNA polymerase
   4240..4334    +  terminator     lambda t0 terminator: transcription terminator from phage lambda
   4367..4955    +  rep_origin     ori: high-copy-number ColE1/pMB1/pBR322/pUC origin of replication
   5020..5049    -  terminator     bacterial terminator (fragment): putative bacterial transcription terminator
   5056..5916    -  CDS            AmpR: β-lactamase; bla; confers resistance to ampicillin, carbenicillin, and related antibiotics
   5944..7026    -  CDS            lacI: lac repressor; lacI; The lac repressor binds to the lac operator to inhibit transcription in E. coli. This inhibition can be relieved by adding lactose or isopropyl-β-D-thiogalactopyranoside (IPTG).
   7027..7104    -  promoter       lacIq promoter: lacI (mutant); In the lacIq allele, a single base change in the promoter boosts expression of the lacI gene about 10-fold.
>Addgene plasmid #155165 | pBICI_strong | addgene full sequence | sequence record 310539 | Addgene NGS Result
GAATTCAGTTAATACGACTCACTATAGGGGAATTGTGAGCGGATAACAATTCCCCTCTAGAAATAATGTT
GTTTAACTTTAAGAAGGAGATATCATATGGGCAGCAGCCATCACCATCACCATCACGGGTCGACCCGCTA
TGGTCATTTTGACGATGAAGCACGCGAGTACGTTATCACCACACCGCATACTCCGTACCCTTGGATCAAC
TATCTGGGTTCGGAACAGTTCTTCAGTCTTTTGTCGCACCAGGCTGGCGGCTATTCGTTTTATCGCGATG
CCAAGATGCGTAGATTGACAAGATACAGATACAACAACATACCAGCAGACGCGGGAGGCCGGTATCTTTA
TGTAAACGACGGTGGGGACGTTTGGACGCCATCGTGGCTTCCTGTTAAAGCAGACTTAGATCATTTTGAA
GCCAGACATGGTCTTGGCTACAGTACCATTACAGGTGAAAGAAATGGGGTACGGGTTGAGACCTTGTTTT
TCGTCCCAGTCGGTGAGAACGCGGAGGTCCAGAAAGTTACGGTCACTAATACCTCTGACTCGTATAAATC
CCTGACGTTGTTTTCTTTTGTCGAATTTTGTCTTTGGAACGCGCAAGACGATCAAACTAACTACCAGCGT
AATCTGAGCATAGGAGAGGTTGAAGTGGAACAAGAATCTCCGCATGGCAGTGCAATTTATCACCGTACAG
AGTACCGGGAGAGACGCGATCACTACGCGGTATTCGCCGTTAATACGCAGGCCGAGGGTTTCGATACAGA
TCGCGACACATTTGTGGGAGCCTATAACTCGCTTGGTGAAGCCGCAGTTCCCCTTAAGGGAGAAAGTGCA
AATAGCGTTGCAAGTGGATGGTATCCTATTGGCTCTCATAGCGTGGCAGTGTCTTTAGCGCCTGGAGAAT
CCAGAGAATTGGTTTATGTGCTTGGGTACGTGGAAAATCCTGATGAGGAGAAGTGGGCAGACGACGCAAA
ACAGGTCGTGAATAAAGAAAGAGCTCACGCTTTATTATCAAGATTTGCTACGTCCGAACAGACTGACGCA
GCTTTCGCCGCTTTGAAGGATTATTGGACGGATTTGTTATCGACGTATTCCGTTAGTTCCAATGACGAAA
AATTGGACCGGATGGTTAATATATGGAATCAGTACCAATGCATGGTAACCTTTAACATGAGTCGCTCGGC
GAGCTTTTTCGAGACCGGTATTGGGAGAGGGATGGGGTTTCGTGATAGCAACCAAGACCTTCTGGGCTTT
GTTCACTTAATCCCAGAGCGGGCGCGTGAGCGCATCATTGACATAGCGTCAACCCAGTTCGCGGACGGTT
CCGCTTATCACCAATACCAACCTTTAACGAAGCGCGGTAACAACGACATTGGCTCTGGGTTTAACGACGA
TCCTCTTTGGTTAATCGCGGGAACTGCCGCCTACATCAAAGAAACTGGTGACTTCTCCATATTAGATGAG
CCCGTACCTTTTGATAACGAACCGGGGTCAGAAGTTCCGTTATTTGAGCACCTGACCCGTAGTTTTGAGT
TTACCGTAACCCATCGGGGTCCCCACGGTTTGCCTCTTATTGGCCGCGCAGATTGGAACGATTGTTTGAA
TCTTAATTGCTTCAGTACAACCCCGGGCGAGTCATTTCAGACAACGGAGAACCAAGCCGGTGGCGTAGCG
GAGTCAACGTTCATAGCCGCGCAATTCGTTTTATATGGGGAGCAGTATGCCGAGTTGGCAGCGCGGCGCG
GGTTGGCCGACGTAGCCGATAGAGCAAGAGGGCATGTGGCTGAAATGAGAGACGCACTTCTGACCGACGG
GTGGGACGGCAGCTGGTTCTTGAGAGCTTATGACTATTATGGAAACCCTATCGGCACCGACGCACATGAC
GAAGGGAAGATTTGGATCGAACCGCAAGGGTTCGCGGTGATGGCTGGAGTCGGTGTAGGCGAAGGGCCTC
AAGATACGGACGCTCCCGCTATTAAGGCGCTTGATTCTGTGAACGAAATGTTGGCAACCGATCACGGTAT
GGTCCTTCAATACCCAGCATACACTACATACCAAGTACACATGGGTGAAGTATCCACTTATCCACCCGGG
TATAAAGAGAATGGAGGTATATTTTGCCACAATAATCCTTGGGTTATCATAGCGGAAACTGTCGTCGGAA
GAGGCGGACGGGCATTTGATTACTACAAGAGAATTACTCCCGCGTATCGCGAGGACATAAGCGACGTTCA
CCGTCTTGAACCCTATGTCTATGCACAAATGATAGCAGGGAAGGAGGCGGTCCGTCACGGTGAAGCAAAG
AACAGCTGGCTTACCGGGACTGCGGCTTGGAACTTTGTGACCGTGTCACAGTACCTTCTTGGGGTTCGCC
CAGAGTACGACGGCTTGGTGGTAGACCCGCAGATCGGACCTGACGTACCTAGCTTTACGGTTACGCGTGT
CGCCCGTGGAGCCACTTACGAGATAACAGTCACTAACAGTGGGACCGACGGATCACGCGGTCGCCTTGTC
GTTGATGGAACACCTGTAGAAGGCAACTTGGTTCCTTATGCCCCCGCAGGGTCAACAGTTCGTGTCGATG
TGACATTGTAGTGTACAAAAGAGGAGAAAACCCCCATGGCAAGCTGGAGCCACCCGCAGTTCGAAAAGGG
TACC
[1512 nt withheld, positions 2665-4176]
TAAAAGCTTCAAAAAACCCCTCAAGACCCGTTTAGAGGCCCCAAGGGGTTATGCTAGGAGCTCGACTCCT
GTTGATAGATCCAGTAATGACCTCAGAACTCCATCTGGATTTGTTCAGAACGCTCGGTTGCCGCCGGGCG
TTTTTTATTGGTGAGAATGGATCCCCCGTAGAAAAGATCAAAGGATCTTCTTGAGATCCTTTTTTTCTGC
GCGTAATCTGCTGCTTGCAAACAAAAAAACCACCGCTACCAGCGGTGGTTTGTTTGCCGGATCAAGAGCT
ACCAACTCTTTTTCCGAAGGTAACTGGCTTCAGCAGAGCGCAGATACCAAATACTGTTCTTCTAGTGTAG
CCGTAGTTAGGCCACCACTTCAAGAACTCTGTAGCACCGCCTACATACCTCGCTCTGCTAATCCTGTTAC
CAGTGGCTGCTGCCAGTGGCGATAAGTCGTGTCTTACCGGGTTGGACTCAAGACGATAGTTACCGGATAA
GGCGCAGCGGTCGGGCTGAACGGGGGGTTCGTGCACACAGCCCAGCTTGGAGCGAACGACCTACACCGAA
CTGAGATACCTACAGCGTGAGCTATGAGAAAGCGCCACGCTTCCCGAAGGGAGAAAGGCGGACAGGTATC
CGGTAAGCGGCAGGGTCGGAACAGGAGAGCGCACGAGGGAGCTTCCAGGGGGAAACGCCTGGTATCTTTA
TAGTCCTGTCGGGTTTCGCCACCTCTGACTTGAGCGTCGATTTTTGTGATGCTCGTCAGGGGGGCGGAGC
CTATGGAAAAACGCCAGCAACGCGGCCTTTTTACGGTTCCTGGCCTTTTGCTGGCCTTTTGCTCACACTC
GAGTAAAAAAAATCCTTAGCTTTCGCTAAGGATCTGCAGTTACCAATGCTTAATCAGTGAGGCACCTATC
TCAGCGATCTGTCTATTTCGTTCATCCATAGTTGCCTGACTCCCCGTCGTGTAGATAACTACGATACGGG
AGGGCTTACCATCTGGCCCCAGTGCTGCAATGATACCGCGAGACCCACGCTCACCGGCTCCAGATTTATC
AGCAATAAACCAGCCAGCCGGAAGGGCCGAGCGCAGAAGTGGTCCTGCAACTTTATCCGCCTCCATCCAG
TCTATTAATTGTTGCCGGGAAGCTAGAGTAAGTAGTTCGCCAGTTAATAGTTTGCGCAACGTTGTTGCCA
TTGCTACAGGCATCGTGGTGTCACGCTCGTCGTTTGGTATGGCTTCATTCAGCTCCGGTTCCCAACGATC
AAGGCGAGTTACATGATCCCCCATGTTGTGCAAAAAAGCGGTTAGCTCCTTCGGTCCTCCGATCGTTGTC
AGAAGTAAGTTGGCCGCAGTGTTATCACTCATGGTTATGGCAGCACTGCATAATTCTCTTACTGTCATGC
CATCCGTAAGATGCTTTTCTGTGACTGGTGAGTACTCAACCAAGTCATTCTGAGAATAGTGTATGCGGCG
ACCGAGTTGCTCTTGCCCGGCGTCAATACGGGATAATACCGCGCCACATAGCAGAACTTTAAAAGTGCTC
ATCATTGGAAAACGTTCTTCGGGGCGAAAACTCTCAAGGATCTTACCGCTGTTGAGATCCAGTTCGATGT
AACCCACTCGTGCACCCAACTGATCTTCAGCATCTTTTACTTTCACCAGCGTTTCTGGGTGAGCAAAAAC
AGGAAGGCAAAATGCCGCAAAAAAGGGAATAAGGGCGACACGGAAATGTTGAATACTCATGCTTAATTTC
TCCTCTTTAATAGATCTTCACTGCCCGCTTTCCAGTCGGGAAACCTGTCGTGCCAGCTGCATTAATGAAT
CGGCCAACGCGCGGGGAGAGGCGGTTTGCGTATTGGGCGCCAGGGTGGTTTTTCTTTTCACCAGTGAGAC
GGGCAACAGCTGATTGCCCTTCACCGCCTGGCCCTGAGAGAGTTGCAGCAAGCGGTCCACGCTGGTTTGC
CCCAGCAGGCGAAAATCCTGTTTGATGGTGGTTAACGGCGGGATATAACATGAGCTGTCCTCGGTATCGT
CGTATCCCACTACCGAGATATCCGCACCAACGCGCAGCCCGGACTCGGTAATGGCGCGCATTGCGCCCAG
CGCCATCTGATCGTTGGCAACCAGCATCGCAGTGGGAACGATGCCCTCATTCAGCATTTGCATGGTTTGT
TGAAAACCGGACATGGCACTCCAGTCGCCTTCCCGTTCCGCTATCGGCTGAATTTGATTGCGAGTGAGAT
ATTTATGCCAGCCAGCCAGACGCAGACGCGCCGAGACAGAACTTAATGGGCCCGCTAACAGCGCGATTTG
CTGGTGACCCAATGCGACCAGATGCTCCACGCCCAGTCGCGTACCGTCCTCATGGGAGAAAATAATACTG
TTGATGGGTGTCTGGTCAGAGACATCAAGAAATAACGCCGGAACATTAGTGCAGGCAGCTTCCACAGCAA
TGGCATCCTGGTCATCCAGCGGATAGTTAATGATCAGCCCACTGACGCGTTGCGCGAGAAGATTGTGCAC
CGCCGCTTTACAGGCTTCGACGCCGCTTCGTTCTACCATCGACACCACCACGCTGGCACCCAGTTGATCG
GCGCGAGATTTAATCGCCGCGACAATTTGCGACGGCGCGTGCAGGGCCAGACTGGAGGTGGCAACGCCAA
TCAGCAACGACTGTTTGCCCGCCAGTTGTTGTGCCACGCGGTTGGGAATGTAATTCAGCTCCGCCATCGC
CGCTTCCACTTTTTCCCGCGTTTTCGCAGAAACGTGGCTGGCCTGGTTCACCACGCGGGAAACGGTCTGA
TAAGAGACACCGGCATACTCTGCGACATCGTATAACGTTACTGGTTTCACATTCACCACCCTGAATTGAC
TCTCTTCCGGGCGCTATCATGCCATACCGCGAAAGGTTTTGCACCATTCGATGGTGTC
